Addgene plasmid #199438: pET24b-SUMO-BG2.4
Purpose: expresses BAmGreen2.4 in bacterial cells with a SUMO tag
Depositing lab: Andrew Woolley. Depositing organization: University of Toronto. Publication: Engineering of bidirectional, cyanobacteriochrome-based light-inducible dimers (BICYCL)s. Jang J, Tang K, Youn J, McDonald S, Beyer HM, Zurbriggen MD, Uppalapati M, Woolley GA. Nat Methods. 2023 Feb 23. doi: 10.1038/s41592-023-01764-8. PubMed 36823330.
Backbone
  Vector backbone: pET-SUMO
  Total vector size (bp): 4535
  Vector type: Bacterial Expression
Growth in bacteria
  Bacterial resistance: Kanamycin, 50 μg/mL
  Growth temperature: 37°C
  Growth strain: DH5alpha
  Copy number: Unknown
Gene/Insert
  Gene/Insert name: BAMGreen2.4
  Insert size (bp): 159
  Promoter: T7
  Tag / fusion protein: his tag (C terminal on insert); sumo (N terminal on backbone)
  Cloning method: Gibson Cloning
  Sequencing primers: 5′ T7; 3′ T7term
Terms and licenses: Academic/Nonprofit Terms; Industry Terms: Not Available to Industry
How to cite: pET24b-SUMO-BG2.4 was a gift from Andrew Woolley (Addgene plasmid # 199438 ; http://n2t.net/addgene:199438 ; RRID:Addgene_199438)
