[The description below was written by a language model from this plasmid's Addgene catalogue record and pLannotate feature annotations shown in this document.]
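Description:
pET24b-SUMO-BG2.4 is a bacterial expression plasmid built on a pET-SUMO/pET24b-type backbone for producing the small engineered protein BAmGreen2.4 in E. coli as a SUMO fusion. It is selected with kanamycin through an aph(3')-Ia KanR gene and replicates from a ColE1/pMB1-family origin accompanied by the pBR322-derived bom and rop elements. The rop element tends to moderate copy number, although the record lists copy number as unknown. An f1 origin is also present. Short tetracycline-resistance fragments and a predicted E. coli ORF flanking lacI appear to be non-functional pBR322 remnants typical of pET backbones. The catalogue lists a total size of 4,535 bp, whereas the sequenced record is 5,707 nt. The record does not explain this discrepancy.

The expression cassette is driven by a T7 promoter with an adjacent lac operator and the T7 gene 10 ribosome binding site. Because lacI is carried on the plasmid under its own promoter, transcription is repressed until induction with IPTG in a host that supplies T7 RNA polymerase. The open reading frame starts with a truncated yeast SMT3 (SUMO) tag, which generally aids solubility and can be removed by a SUMO-specific protease. Next comes the roughly 160 bp BAmGreen2.4 insert, which the annotation software matches to a fragment of the albumin-binding protein PAB from Finegoldia magna, suggesting that the binder derives from this small domain scaffold. A C-terminal His tag follows for affinity purification, and a T7 terminator closes the unit. The short "SET1" hit just before the terminator is probably residual backbone sequence rather than a functional tag. The associated publication concerns cyanobacteriochrome-based light-inducible dimers, so the plasmid probably serves to produce recombinant BAmGreen2.4 as a binding partner in that system.
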