Features (pLannotate 1.2.2; 20 found; start..end, strand, type, name):
     13..37      +  protein_bind   lac operator: The lac repressor binds to the lac operator to inhibit transcription in E. coli. This inhibition can be relieved by adding lactose or isopropyl-β-D-thiogalactopyranoside (IPTG). lac repressor encoded by lacI
     52..74      +  RBS            RBS: efficient ribosome binding site from bacteriophage T7 gene 10 (Olins and Rangwala, 1989)
     82..375     +  CDS            SUMO: cleavable ubiquitin-like protein tag; S. cerevisiae SMT3 (truncated)
    388..549     +  CDS            pab (fragment): PAB_FINMA - Experimental evidence at protein level: Swiss-Prot protein existence level 1. Binds serum albumin. From Finegoldia magna (Peptostreptococcus magnus).
    565..582     +  CDS            9xHis (fragment): 9xHis affinity tag
    592..641     +  CDS            SET1 (fragment): solubility-enhancement tag derived from T7 phage gene 10B
    649..696     +  terminator     T7 terminator: transcription terminator for bacteriophage T7 RNA polymerase
    733..1161    +  rep_origin     f1 ori (sequence partly withheld): f1 bacteriophage origin of replication; arrow indicates direction of (+) strand synthesis
   1214..1271    +  promoter       AmpR promoter (fragment): bla
   1280..2095    -  CDS            KanR: aminoglycoside phosphotransferase; aph(3')-Ia; confers resistance to kanamycin in bacteria or G418 (Geneticin®) in eukaryotes
   2217..2805    +  rep_origin     ori: high-copy-number ColE1/pMB1/pBR322/pUC origin of replication
   2991..3130    -  misc_feature   bom: basis of mobility region from pBR322
   3232..3423    -  CDS            rop: Rop protein, which maintains plasmids at low copy number; rop
   3440..3820    +  CDS            YPB1_ECOLX: Protein predicted: Swiss-Prot protein existence level 4. From Escherichia coli.
   3892..4183    -  CDS            TcR (fragment): tetracycline efflux protein; tet; confers resistance to tetracycline
   4198..4219    -  protein_bind   CAP binding site: CAP binding activates transcription in the presence of cAMP. E. coli catabolite activator protein
   4232..5314    -  CDS            lacI: lac repressor; lacI; The lac repressor binds to the lac operator to inhibit transcription in E. coli. This inhibition can be relieved by adding lactose or isopropyl-β-D-thiogalactopyranoside (IPTG).
   5315..5392    -  promoter       lacI promoter: lacI
   5400..5679    -  CDS            TcR (fragment): tetracycline efflux protein; tet; confers resistance to tetracycline
   5701..12      +  promoter       T7 promoter (across the origin): promoter for bacteriophage T7 RNA polymerase
>Addgene plasmid #199438 | pET24b-SUMO-BG2.4 | addgene full sequence | sequence record 393566 | Addgene NGS Result
ACTCACTATAGGGGAATTGTGAGCGGATAACAATTCCCCTCTAGAAATAATTTTGTTTAACTTTAAGAAG
GAGATATACATATGTCGGACTCAGAAGTCAATCAAGAAGCTAAGCCAGAGGTCAAGCCAGAAGTCAAGCC
TGAGACTCACATCAATTTAAAGGTGTCCGATGGATCTTCAGAGATCTTCTTCAAGATCAAAAAGACCACT
CCTTTAAGAAGGCTGATGGAAGCGTTCGCTAAAAGACAGGGTAAGGAAATGGACTCCTTAAGATTCTTGT
ACGACGGTATTAGAATTCAAGCTGATCAGACCCCTGAAGATTTGGACATGGAGGATAACGATATTATTGA
GGCTCACAGAGAACAGATTGGTGGTATGAAACTGGCCACGATTGACCAGTGGCTGCTGAAAAACGCGAAA
GAAGATGCTATTGCAGAACTGAAAAAGGCTGGTATCACCGAAGACCCTCGTTTCAACGCTATCAATTTTG
CGAGGGATGTGAATTTTGTTAACAAGTTTAAGAACTATATCCTGAAAGCTCACGCCGGGAGCTCTGGACT
CGAGCACCACCACCACCACCACTGAGATCCGGCTGCTAACAAAGCCCGAAAGGAAGCTGAGTTGGCTGCT
GCCACCGCTGAGCAATAACTAGCATAACCCCTTGGGGCCTCTAAACGGGTCTTGAGGGGTTTTTTGCTGA
AAGGAGGAACTATATCCGGATTGGCGAATGGG
[124 nt withheld, positions 733-856]
C
[91 nt withheld, positions 858-948]
A
[49 nt withheld, positions 950-998]
CCTTTGACGTTGGAGTCCACGTTCTTT
[37 nt withheld, positions 1026-1062]
ACCCTATCTCGGTCTATTCTTTTGATTTATAAGGGATTTTGCCGATTTCGGCCTATTGGTTAAAAAATGA
GCTGATTTAACAAAAATTTAACGCGAATTTTAACAAAATATTAACGCTTACAATTTAGGTGGCACTTTTC
GGGGAAATGTGCGCGGAACCCCTATTTGTTTATTTTTCTAAATACATTCAAATATGTATCCGCTCATGAA
TTAATTCTTAGAAAAACTCATCGAGCATCAAATGAAACTGCAATTTATTCATATCAGGATTATCAATACC
ATATTTTTGAAAAAGCCGTTTCTGTAATGAAGGAGAAAACTCACCGAGGCAGTTCCATAGGATGGCAAGA
TCCTGGTATCGGTCTGCGATTCCGACTCGTCCAACATCAATACAACCTATTAATTTCCCCTCGTCAAAAA
TAAGGTTATCAAGTGAGAAATCACCATGAGTGACGACTGAATCCGGTGAGAATGGCAAAAGTTTATGCAT
TTCTTTCCAGACTTGTTCAACAGGCCAGCCATTACGCTCGTCATCAAAATCACTCGCATCAACCAAACCG
TTATTCATTCGTGATTGCGCCTGAGCGAGACGAAATACGCGATCGCTGTTAAAAGGACAATTACAAACAG
GAATCGAATGCAACCGGCGCAGGAACACTGCCAGCGCATCAACAATATTTTCACCTGAATCAGGATATTC
TTCTAATACCTGGAATGCTGTTTTCCCGGGGATCGCAGTGGTGAGTAACCATGCATCATCAGGAGTACGG
ATAAAATGCTTGATGGTCGGAAGAGGCATAAATTCCGTCAGCCAGTTTAGTCTGACCATCTCATCTGTAA
CATCATTGGCAACGCTACCTTTGCCATGTTTCAGAAACAACTCTGGCGCATCGGGCTTCCCATACAATCG
ATAGATTGTCGCACCTGATTGCCCGACATTATCGCGAGCCCATTTATACCCATATAAATCAGCATCCATG
TTGGAATTTAATCGCGGCCTAGAGCAAGACGTTTCCCGTTGAATATGGCTCATAACACCCCTTGTATTAC
TGTTTATGTAAGCAGACAGTTTTATTGTTCATGACCAAAATCCCTTAACGTGAGTTTTCGTTCCACTGAG
CGTCAGACCCCGTAGAAAAGATCAAAGGATCTTCTTGAGATCCTTTTTTTCTGCGCGTAATCTGCTGCTT
GCAAACAAAAAAACCACCGCTACCAGCGGTGGTTTGTTTGCCGGATCAAGAGCTACCAACTCTTTTTCCG
AAGGTAACTGGCTTCAGCAGAGCGCAGATACCAAATACTGTCCTTCTAGTGTAGCCGTAGTTAGGCCACC
ACTTCAAGAACTCTGTAGCACCGCCTACATACCTCGCTCTGCTAATCCTGTTACCAGTGGCTGCTGCCAG
TGGCGATAAGTCGTGTCTTACCGGGTTGGACTCAAGACGATAGTTACCGGATAAGGCGCAGCGGTCGGGC
TGAACGGGGGGTTCGTGCACACAGCCCAGCTTGGAGCGAACGACCTACACCGAACTGAGATACCTACAGC
GTGAGCTATGAGAAAGCGCCACGCTTCCCGAAGGGAGAAAGGCGGACAGGTATCCGGTAAGCGGCAGGGT
CGGAACAGGAGAGCGCACGAGGGAGCTTCCAGGGGGAAACGCCTGGTATCTTTATAGTCCTGTCGGGTTT
CGCCACCTCTGACTTGAGCGTCGATTTTTGTGATGCTCGTCAGGGGGGCGGAGCCTATGGAAAAACGCCA
GCAACGCGGCCTTTTTACGGTTCCTGGCCTTTTGCTGGCCTTTTGCTCACATGTTCTTTCCTGCGTTATC
CCCTGATTCTGTGGATAACCGTATTACCGCCTTTGAGTGAGCTGATACCGCTCGCCGCAGCCGAACGACC
GAGCGCAGCGAGTCAGTGAGCGAGGAAGCGGAAGAGCGCCTGATGCGGTATTTTCTCCTTACGCATCTGT
GCGGTATTTCACACCGCAATGGTGCACTCTCAGTACAATCTGCTCTGATGCCGCATAGTTAAGCCAGTAT
ACACTCCGCTATCGCTACGTGACTGGGTCATGGCTGCGCCCCGACACCCGCCAACACCCGCTGACGCGCC
CTGACGGGCTTGTCTGCTCCCGGCATCCGCTTACAGACAAGCTGTGACCGTCTCCGGGAGCTGCATGTGT
CAGAGGTTTTCACCGTCATCACCGAAACGCGCGAGGCAGCTGCGGTAAAGCTCATCAGCGTGGTCGTGAA
GCGATTCACAGATGTCTGCCTGTTCATCCGCGTCCAGCTCGTTGAGTTTCTCCAGAAGCGTTAATGTCTG
GCTTCTGATAAAGCGGGCCATGTTAAGGGCGGTTTTTTCCTGTTTGGTCACTGATGCCTCCGTGTAAGGG
GGATTTCTGTTCATGGGGGTAATGATACCGATGAAACGAGAGAGGATGCTCACGATACGGGTTACTGATG
ATGAACATGCCCGGTTACTGGAACGTTGTGAGGGTAAACAACTGGCGGTATGGATGCGGCGGGACCAGAG
AAAAATCACTCAGGGTCAATGCCAGCGCTTCGTTAATACAGATGTAGGTGTTCCACAGGGTAGCCAGCAG
CATCCTGCGATGCAGATCCGGAACATAATGGTGCAGGGCGCTGACTTCCGCGTTTCCAGACTTTACGAAA
CACGGAAACCGAAGACCATTCATGTTGTTGCTCAGGTCGCAGACGTTTTGCAGCAGCAGTCGCTTCACGT
TCGCTCGCGTATCGGTGATTCATTCTGCTAACCAGTAAGGCAACCCCGCCAGCCTAGCCGGGTCCTCAAC
GACAGGAGCACGATCATGCGCACCCGTGGGGCCGCCATGCCGGCGATAATGGCCTGCTTCTCGCCGAAAC
GTTTGGTGGCGGGACCAGTGACGAAGGCTTGAGCGAGGGCGTGCAAGATTCCGAATACCGCAAGCGACAG
GCCGATCATCGTCGCGCTCCAGCGAAAGCGGTCCTCGCCGAAAATGACCCAGAGCGCTGCCGGCACCTGT
CCTACGAGTTGCATGATAAAGAAGACAGTCATAAGTGCGGCGACGATAGTCATGCCCCGCGCCCACCGGA
AGGAGCTGACTGGGTTGAAGGCTCTCAAGGGCATCGGTCGAGATCCCGGTGCCTAATGAGTGAGCTAACT
TACATTAATTGCGTTGCGCTCACTGCCCGCTTTCCAGTCGGGAAACCTGTCGTGCCAGCTGCATTAATGA
ATCGGCCAACGCGCGGGGAGAGGCGGTTTGCGTATTGGGCGCCAGGGTGGTTTTTCTTTTCACCAGTGAG
ACGGGCAACAGCTGATTGCCCTTCACCGCCTGGCCCTGAGAGAGTTGCAGCAAGCGGTCCACGCTGGTTT
GCCCCAGCAGGCGAAAATCCTGTTTGATGGTGGTTAACGGCGGGATATAACATGAGCTGTCTTCGGTATC
GTCGTATCCCACTACCGAGATATCCGCACCAACGCGCAGCCCGGACTCGGTAATGGCGCGCATTGCGCCC
AGCGCCATCTGATCGTTGGCAACCAGCATCGCAGTGGGAACGATGCCCTCATTCAGCATTTGCATGGTTT
GTTGAAAACCGGACATGGCACTCCAGTCGCCTTCCCGTTCCGCTATCGGCTGAATTTGATTGCGAGTGAG
ATATTTATGCCAGCCAGCCAGACGCAGACGCGCCGAGACAGAACTTAATGGGCCCGCTAACAGCGCGATT
TGCTGGTGACCCAATGCGACCAGATGCTCCACGCCCAGTCGCGTACCGTCTTCATGGGAGAAAATAATAC
TGTTGATGGGTGTCTGGTCAGAGACATCAAGAAATAACGCCGGAACATTAGTGCAGGCAGCTTCCACAGC
AATGGCATCCTGGTCATCCAGCGGATAGTTAATGATCAGCCCACTGACGCGTTGCGCGAGAAGATTGTGC
ACCGCCGCTTTACAGGCTTCGACGCCGCTTCGTTCTACCATCGACACCACCACGCTGGCACCCAGTTGAT
CGGCGCGAGATTTAATCGCCGCGACAATTTGCGACGGCGCGTGCAGGGCCAGACTGGAGGTGGCAACGCC
AATCAGCAACGACTGTTTGCCCGCCAGTTGTTGTGCCACGCGGTTGGGAATGTAATTCAGCTCCGCCATC
GCCGCTTCCACTTTTTCCCGCGTTTTCGCAGAAACGTGGCTGGCCTGGTTCACCACGCGGGAAACGGTCT
GATAAGAGACACCGGCATACTCTGCGACATCGTATAACGTTACTGGTTTCACATTCACCACCCTGAATTG
ACTCTCTTCCGGGCGCTATCATGCCATACCGCGAAAGGTTTTGCGCCATTCGATGGTGTCCGGGATCTCG
ACGCTCTCCCTTATGCGACTCCTGCATTAGGAAGCAGCCCAGTAGTAGGTTGAGGCCGTTGAGCACCGCC
GCCGCAAGGAATGGTGCATGCAAGGAGATGGCGCCCAACAGTCCCCCGGCCACGGGGCCTGCCACCATAC
CCACGCCGAAACAAGCGCTCATGAGCCCGAAGTGGCGAGCCCGATCTTCCCCATCGGTGATGTCGGCGAT
ATAGGCGCCAGCAACCGCACCTGTGGCGCCGGTGATGCCGGCCACGATGCGTCCGGCGTAGAGGATCGAG
ATCTCGATCCCGCGAAATTAATACG
